Addgene plasmid #185677: pPW3755 : HDR-HsIRE1a-10xGS-HaloTag
Purpose: HDR template used for endogenous CRISPR editing of ERN1 gene, inserting a C-terminal HaloTag.
Depositing lab: Peter Walter. Publication: Endoplasmic reticulum stress activates human IRE1alpha through reversible assembly of inactive dimers into small oligomers. Belyy V, Zuazo-Gaztelu I, Alamban A, Ashkenazi A, Walter P. Elife. 2022 Jun 22;11:e74342. doi: 10.7554/eLife.74342. PubMed 35730415.
Backbone
  Vector backbone: pFlexible
  Vector type: CRISPR
Growth in bacteria
  Bacterial resistance: Ampicillin, 100 μg/mL
  Growth temperature: 37°C
  Growth strain: DH5alpha
  Copy number: High Copy
Gene/Insert
  Gene/Insert name: ERN1 homology arms (alt names: IRE1alpha; IRE1a)
  Species: H. sapiens (human), Synthetic
  Entrez Gene: ERN1 (a.k.a. IRE1, IRE1P, IRE1a, hIRE1p)
  Tag / fusion protein: HaloTag (C terminal on insert)
  Cloning method: Restriction Enzyme; 5′ cloning site unknown (unknown if destroyed)
Terms and licenses: Academic/Nonprofit Terms; Industry Terms: Not Available to Industry
How to cite: pPW3755 : HDR-HsIRE1a-10xGS-HaloTag was a gift from Peter Walter (Addgene plasmid # 185677 ; http://n2t.net/addgene:185677 ; RRID:Addgene_185677)
