[The description below was written by a language model from this plasmid's Addgene catalogue record and pLannotate feature annotations shown in this document.]
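Description:
pPW3755 (HDR-HsIRE1a-10xGS-HaloTag) is a donor plasmid that supplies the homology-directed repair template for CRISPR editing of the endogenous human ERN1 locus, which encodes the ER stress sensor IRE1α. It is built on the pFlexible backbone. The annotated T3 and T7 promoters, lac promoter/operator, lacZα fragment and MCS remnant show that this backbone has a pBluescript-type architecture. The plasmid is propagated in E. coli from a high-copy ColE1/pUC origin under ampicillin selection (AmpR with its bla promoter), and it also carries an f1 origin. It encodes no Cas9 or guide RNA, so the nuclease components must be supplied separately.

The payload begins with an upstream homology region ending in an annotated fragment of the ERN1 coding sequence, presumably its 3′ end given the C-terminal tagging design. A short gap follows, consistent with the 10xGS flexible linker named in the title, and then the HaloTag coding sequence. HaloTag is a modified dehalogenase that binds chloroalkane ligands covalently. Downstream lies a selection cassette flanked by two loxP sites in the same orientation. In it, the mouse PGK promoter and the bacterial EM7 promoter drive NeoR/KanR, terminated by a bGH polyadenylation signal. This allows G418 selection of edited mammalian cells, and Cre recombinase can later excise the marker. The roughly 770 unannotated bases between the second loxP site and the MCS remnant presumably form the downstream ERN1 homology arm, although the feature table does not label it.

Correct integration yields IRE1α fused at its C terminus to HaloTag and expressed from the native promoter, which suits fluorescent ligand labelling and imaging of the protein at endogenous levels.
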