Features (pLannotate 1.2.2; 21 found; start..end, strand, type, name):
     47..475     -  rep_origin     f1 ori (sequence partly withheld): f1 bacteriophage origin of replication; arrow indicates direction of (+) strand synthesis
    502..606     +  promoter       AmpR promoter: bla
    607..1467    +  CDS            AmpR: β-lactamase; bla; confers resistance to ampicillin, carbenicillin, and related antibiotics
   1638..2226    +  rep_origin     ori: high-copy-number ColE1/pMB1/pBR322/pUC origin of replication
   2409..2501    +  CDS            lacI (fragment): lac repressor; lacI; The lac repressor binds to the lac operator to inhibit transcription in E. coli. This inhibition can be relieved by adding lactose or isopropyl-β-D-thiogalactopyranoside (IPTG).
   2514..2535    +  protein_bind   CAP binding site: CAP binding activates transcription in the presence of cAMP. E. coli catabolite activator protein
   2550..2580    +  promoter       lac promoter: promoter for the E. coli lac operon
   2588..2604    +  protein_bind   lac operator: The lac repressor binds to the lac operator to inhibit transcription in E. coli. This inhibition can be relieved by adding lactose or isopropyl-β-D-thiogalactopyranoside (IPTG). lac repressor encoded by lacI
   2649..2667    +  promoter       T3 promoter: promoter for bacteriophage T3 RNA polymerase
   3232..3444    +  CDS            ERN1 (fragment): ERN1_HUMAN - Also known as IRE1 From Homo sapiens (Human).
   3481..4371    +  CDS            HaloTag®: modified bacterial dehalogenase that forms covalent bonds with chloroalkane derivatives
   4396..4429    -  protein_bind   loxP: Cre-mediated recombination occurs in the 8-bp core sequence (GCATACAT). Cre recombinase
   4494..4993    +  promoter       PGK promoter: mouse phosphoglycerate kinase 1 promoter
   5005..5052    +  promoter       EM7 promoter: synthetic bacterial promoter&nbsp
   5071..5874    +  CDS            NeoR/KanR: aminoglycoside phosphotransferase from Tn5; aph(3')-II (or nptII); confers resistance to neomycin, kanamycin, and G418 (Geneticin®)
   5912..6136    +  polyA_signal   bGH poly(A) signal: bovine growth hormone polyadenylation signal
   6140..6161    +  promoter       SV40 promoter (fragment): SV40 enhancer and early promoter
   6193..6226    -  protein_bind   loxP: Cre-mediated recombination occurs in the 8-bp core sequence (GCATACAT). Cre recombinase
   6993..7010    -  misc_feature   MCS (fragment): pBluescript multiple cloning site
   7019..7037    -  promoter       T7 promoter: promoter for bacteriophage T7 RNA polymerase
   7040..16      +  CDS            lacZα (fragment) (across the origin): LacZα fragment of β-galactosidase; lacZ fragment
>Addgene plasmid #185677 | pPW3755 : HDR-HsIRE1a-10xGS-HaloTag | addgene full sequence | sequence record 365353 | Addgene NGS Result
CAGCCTGAATGGCGAATGGAAATTGTAAGCGTTAATATTTTGTTAAAATTCGCGTTAAATTTTTGTTAAA
TCAGCTCATTTTTTAACCAATAGGCCGAAATCGGCAAAATCCCTTATAAATCAAAAGAATAGACCGAGAT
AGGGT
[37 nt withheld, positions 146-182]
AAAGAACGTGGACTCCAACGTCAAAGG
[49 nt withheld, positions 210-258]
T
[91 nt withheld, positions 260-350]
G
[124 nt withheld, positions 352-475]
CAGGTGGCACTTTTCGGGGAAATGTGCGCGGAACCCCTATTTGTTTATTTTTCTAAATACATTCAAATAT
GTATCCGCTCATGAGACAATAACCCTGATAAATGCTTCAATAATATTGAAAAAGGAAGAGTATGAGTATT
CAACATTTCCGTGTCGCCCTTATTCCCTTTTTTGCGGCATTTTGCCTTCCTGTTTTTGCTCACCCAGAAA
CGCTGGTGAAAGTAAAAGATGCTGAAGATCAGTTGGGTGCACGAGTGGGTTACATCGAACTGGATCTCAA
CAGCGGTAAGATCCTTGAGAGTTTTCGCCCCGAAGAACGTTTTCCAATGATGAGCACTTTTAAAGTTCTG
CTATGTGGCGCGGTATTATCCCGTATTGACGCCGGGCAAGAGCAACTCGGTCGCCGCATACACTATTCTC
AGAATGACTTGGTTGAGTACTCACCAGTCACAGAAAAGCATCTTACGGATGGCATGACAGTAAGAGAATT
ATGCAGTGCTGCCATAACCATGAGTGATAACACTGCGGCCAACTTACTTCTGACAACGATCGGAGGACCG
AAGGAGCTAACCGCTTTTTTGCACAACATGGGGGATCATGTAACTCGCCTTGATCGTTGGGAACCGGAGC
TGAATGAAGCCATACCAAACGACGAGCGTGACACCACGATGCCTGTAGCAATGGCAACAACGTTGCGCAA
ACTATTAACTGGCGAACTACTTACTCTAGCTTCCCGGCAACAATTAATAGACTGGATGGAGGCGGATAAA
GTTGCAGGACCACTTCTGCGCTCGGCCCTTCCGGCTGGCTGGTTTATTGCTGATAAATCTGGAGCCGGTG
AGCGTGGGTCTCGCGGTATCATTGCAGCACTGGGGCCAGATGGTAAGCCCTCCCGTATCGTAGTTATCTA
CACGACGGGGAGTCAGGCAACTATGGATGAACGAAATAGACAGATCGCTGAGATAGGTGCCTCACTGATT
AAGCATTGGTAACTGTCAGACCAAGTTTACTCATATATACTTTAGATTGATTTAAAACTTCATTTTTAAT
TTAAAAGGATCTAGGTGAAGATCCTTTTTGATAATCTCATGACCAAAATCCCTTAACGTGAGTTTTCGTT
CCACTGAGCGTCAGACCCCGTAGAAAAGATCAAAGGATCTTCTTGAGATCCTTTTTTTCTGCGCGTAATC
TGCTGCTTGCAAACAAAAAAACCACCGCTACCAGCGGTGGTTTGTTTGCCGGATCAAGAGCTACCAACTC
TTTTTCCGAAGGTAACTGGCTTCAGCAGAGCGCAGATACCAAATACTGTTCTTCTAGTGTAGCCGTAGTT
AGGCCACCACTTCAAGAACTCTGTAGCACCGCCTACATACCTCGCTCTGCTAATCCTGTTACCAGTGGCT
GCTGCCAGTGGCGATAAGTCGTGTCTTACCGGGTTGGACCCAAGACGATAGTTACCGGATAAGGCGCAGC
GGTCGGGCTGAACGGGGGGTTCGTGCACACAGCCCAGCTTGGAGCGAACGACCTACACCGAACTGAGATA
CCTACAGCGTGAGCTATGAGAAAGCGCCACGCTTCCCGAAGGGAGAAAGGCGGACAGGTATCCGGTAAGC
GGCAGGGTCGGAACAGGAGAGCGCACGAGGGAGCTTCCAGGGGGAAACGCCTGGTATCTTTATAGTCCTG
TCGGGTTTCGCCACCTCTGACTTGAGCGTCGATTTTTGTGATGCTCGTCAGGGGGGCGGAGCCTATGGAA
AAACGCCAGCAACGCGGCCTTTTTACGGTTCCTGGCCTTTTGCTGGCCTTTTGCTCACATGTTCTTTCCT
GCGTTATCCCCTGATTCTGTGGATAACCGTATTACCGCCTTTGAGTGAGCTGATACCGCTCGCCGCAGCC
GAACGACCGAGCGCAGCGAGTCAGTGAGCGAGGAAGCGGAAGAGCGCCCAATACGCAAACCGCCTCTCCC
CGCGCGTTGGCCGATTCATTAATGCAGCTGGCACGACAGGTTTCCCGACTGGAAAGCGGGCAGTGAGCGC
AACGCAATTAATGTGAGTTAGCTCACTCATTAGGCACCCCAGGCTTTACACTTTATGCTTCCGGCTCGTA
TGTTGTGTGGAATTGTGAGCGGATAACAATTTCACACAGGAAACAGCTATGACCATGATTACGCCAAGCT
CGAAATTAACCCTCACTAAAGGGAACAAAAGCTGGTACCGGGCCCAGCTAGGCGGCTTCAGCTGGACTTG
GCAAACTGCAGGCTGTTGCCTCTCTTACGCTGATTTTCCCTTCAGGGACGTAGGTGCAGGTGAAGCTCCG
GGAAGCAGTGCTCTGCGGCCCATGTCCCTCATGGTCTCTGGTCGCTGACTTTTGTGGGGCCCTCTCCCTG
TCTGATGCAGCCACTGTGTGTAAACATGTATAAACATACCTCAAATGCGGGGACCCCACTGGGACGGACA
CTCCAATCTCAGGCGACTTTACTCCTCCTGAGGTGGCCAGGAGTGTCTCCAGGTCCTGACTGTCACAGAA
GGCCTGAGCACCCCCTGGACTGGCTGGGCCTTGCTCACTTCAAGGCCTCCTCCTGAGTGAGGGTAGCAGG
CGAGATGACGGGGCTGGATTCTTGGATACATAAGCCTTTTTTCTTTTTCTTTACCAAAAACCAACACTCA
CATTCTGTCTCTTCCTTGCATGATGAAAGGGTGTTTTGCCAACATTTCCCGAGCTTTCTAACCCCTTTCT
AATCTCCCGAGCTTTCTAACTCTTTGCAGAAGCACCACTACCGGGAGCTGCCTGCAGAGGTGCGGGAGAC
GCTGGGGTCCCTCCCCGACGACTTCGTGTGCTACTTCACGTCTCGCTTCCCCCACCTCCTCGCACACACC
TACCGGGCCATGGAGCTGTGCAGCCACGAGAGACTCTTCCAGCCCTACTACTTCCACGAGCCCCCAGAGC
CCCAGCCCCCAGTGACTCCAGACGCCCTCGGTGGAGGCGGTAGCGGAGGAGGTGGCTCTGTCGACATGGC
AGAAATCGGTACTGGCTTTCCATTCGACCCCCATTATGTGGAAGTCCTGGGCGAGCGCATGCACTACGTC
GATGTTGGTCCGCGCGATGGCACCCCTGTGCTGTTCCTGCACGGTAACCCGACCTCCTCCTACGTGTGGC
GCAACATCATCCCGCATGTTGCACCGACCCATCGCTGCATTGCTCCAGACCTGATCGGTATGGGCAAATC
CGACAAACCAGACCTGGGTTATTTCTTCGACGACCACGTCCGCTTCATGGATGCCTTCATCGAAGCCCTG
GGTCTGGAAGAGGTCGTCCTGGTCATTCACGACTGGGGCTCCGCTCTGGGTTTCCACTGGGCCAAGCGCA
ATCCAGAGCGCGTCAAAGGTATTGCATTTATGGAGTTCATCCGCCCTATCCCGACCTGGGACGAATGGCC
AGAATTTGCCCGCGAGACCTTCCAGGCCTTCCGCACCACCGACGTCGGCCGCAAGCTGATCATCGATCAG
AACGTTTTTATCGAGGGTACGCTGCCGATGGGTGTCGTCCGCCCGCTGACTGAAGTCGAGATGGACCATT
ACCGCGAGCCGTTCCTGAATCCTGTTGACCGCGAGCCACTGTGGCGCTTCCCAAACGAGCTGCCAATCGC
CGGTGAGCCAGCGAACATCGTCGCGCTGGTCGAAGAATACATGGACTGGCTGCACCAGTCCCCTGTCCCG
AAGCTGCTGTTCTGGGGCACCCCAGGCGTTCTGATCCCACCGGCCGAAGCCGCTCGCCTGGCCAAAAGCC
TGCCTAACTGCAAGGCTGTGGACATCGGCCCGGGTCTGAATCTGCTGCAAGAAGACAACCCGGACCTGAT
CGGCAGCGAGATCGCGCGCTGGCTGTCGACGCTCGAGATTTCCGGCTAAGAATTCGGCGCGCCCCTTAAT
ATAACTTCGTATAATGTATGCTATACGAAGTTATTAGGTCTGAAGAGGAGTTTACGTCCAGCCAAGCTAG
CTTGGCTGCAGGTCGTCGAAATTCTACCGGGTAGGGGAGGCGCTTTTCCCAAGGCAGTCTGGAGCATGCG
CTTTAGCAGCCCCGCTGGGCACTTGGCGCTACACAAGTGGCCTCTGGCCTCGCACACATTCCACATCCAC
CGGTAGGCGCCAACCGGCTCCGTTCTTTGGTGGCCCCTTCGCGCCACCTTCTACTCCTCCCCTAGTCAGG
AAGTTCCCCCCCGCCCCGCAGCTCGCGTCGTGCAGGACGTGACAAATGGAAGTAGCACGTCTCACTAGTC
TCGTGCAGATGGACAGCACCGCTGAGCAATGGAAGCGGGTAGGCCTTTGGGGCAGCGGCCAATAGCAGCT
TTGCTCCTTCGCTTTCTGGGCTCAGAGGCTGGGAAGGGGTGGGTCCGGGGGCGGGCTTAGGGGCGGGCTC
AGGGGCGGGGCGGGCGCCCGAAGGTCCTCCGGAGGCCCGGCATTCTGCACGCTTCAAAAGCGCACGTCTG
CCGCGCTGTTCTCCTCTTCCTCATCTCCGGGCCTTTCGACCTGCAGCCTGTTGACAATTAATCATCGGCA
TAGTATATCGGCATAGTATAATACGACAAGGTGAGGAACTAAACCATGGGATCGGCCATTGAACAAGATG
GATTGCACGCAGGTTCTCCGGCCGCTTGGGTGGAGAGGCTATTCGGCTATGACTGGGCACAACAGACAAT
CGGCTGCTCTGATGCCGCCGTGTTCCGGCTGTCAGCGCAGGGGCGCCCGGTTCTTTTTGTCAAGACCGAC
CTGTCCGGTGCCCTGAATGAACTGCAGGACGAGGCAGCGCGGCTATCGTGGCTGGCCACGACGGGCGTTC
CTTGCGCAGCTGTGCTCGACGTTGTCACTGAAGCGGGAAGGGACTGGCTGCTATTGGGCGAAGTGCCGGG
GCAGGATCTCCTGTCATCTCACCTTGCTCCTGCCGAGAAAGTATCCATCATGGCTGATGCAATGCGGCGG
CTGCATACGCTTGATCCGGCTACCTGCCCATTCGACCACCAAGCGAAACATCGCATCGAGCGAGCACGTA
CTCGGATGGAAGCCGGTCTTGTCGATCAGGATGATCTGGACGAAGAGCATCAGGGGCTCGCGCCAGCCGA
ACTGTTCGCCAGGCTCAAGGCGCGCATGCCCGACGGCGATGATCTCGTCGTGACCCATGGCGATGCCTGC
TTGCCGAATATCATGGTGGAAAATGGCCGCTTTTCTGGATTCATCGACTGTGGCCGGCTGGGTGTGGCGG
ACCGCTATCAGGACATAGCGTTGGCTACCCGTGATATTGCTGAAGAGCTTGGCGGCGAATGGGCTGACCG
CTTCCTCGTGCTTTACGGTATCGCCGCTCCCGATTCGCAGCGCATCGCCTTCTATCGCCTTCTTGACGAG
TTCTTCTGAGGGGATCAATTCTCTAGAGCTCGCTGATCAGCCTCGACTGTGCCTTCTAGTTGCCAGCCAT
CTGTTGTTTGCCCCTCCCCCGTGCCTTCCTTGACCCTGGAAGGTGCCACTCCCACTGTCCTTTCCTAATA
AAATGAGGAAATTGCATCGCATTGTCTGAGTAGGTGTCATTCTATTCTGGGGGGTGGGGTGGGGCAGGAC
AGCAAGGGGGAGGATTGGGAAGACAATAGCAGGCATGCTGGGGATGCGGTGGGCTCTATGGCTTCTGAGG
CGGAAAGAACCAGCTGGGGCTCGACTAGAGCTTGCGGAACCCTTAATATAACTTCGTATAATGTATGCTA
TACGAAGTTATTAGGTCCCTCGAGGGGATCCGCGAGGGCGGTCCCTCTGTTCTGGTGGCCCCAGCTGTGA
CTGAGGGCCTGGTCACCACAATTAGAGCTTGATGCCTCCCGGCTTTGCAGGGAGACCAGGCTTCCCAAAC
CAAGTGCCTTGAGCTGCCTGCTCTGCAGCCCACAGAGGACAGTGCTGACCCCAGGAAGTGGGAGAAGTGG
CCCCTCGTGACCTACAGGGAACTGGGAAGATGCTGGCCCCAAAAGCCTTACGGTCATGATGTCTGCAAAG
GAGGGCCTCAGAGACAGCGCGAGTAGCACCCCCAGCCATCTACTGGATAAACTTGCTTCAGACTTTTTAA
ATTCCTGCTTAATGTCAGTCTACAGGCCTTTCAGGAAGGGAGAGGAGGGAATCGTACATTTTGCTTGCGT
GCTGGGACAGCTAGGCTGAGATGCACCAAGTACAGCCTTCACTGGAGACCGGAATTGAGAGGTGGGGGAT
GCTGAGGAGGGGGAGGACGGAGTTCAGAGGGTGTCGTCCTGCAGTGTGAGATTTCTCATTGATCACAGAT
GTGCCCAGAGTAGCCCAGGTCACTGTTAACTAGTGTTTCTGCAGAGGCAGCAGGAGCCATGAGCATGAGG
TGTGGCATTAGGGACTGGTCAGCTATGCATGCTGGCAGGTGGGGTTGTGTCTGCAGGTCTCAGAAATGAA
GAGGCTGCTCTGTTCTGGAGGCAGCCGTGGCCCAGTGCCAGTGGCCAGAACAGTGGCCTTTGGTGGGTGT
GTCCCGGGCCACCGCGGTGGAGCTCCAATTCGCCCTATAGTGAGTCGTATTACAATTCACTGGCCGTCGT
TTTACAACGTCGTGACTGGGAAAACCCTGGCGTTACCCAACTTAATCGCCTTGCAGCACATCCCCCTTTC
GCCAGCTGGCGTAATAGCGAAGAGGCCCGCACCGATCGCCCTTCCCAACAGTTGCG
